Addgene plasmid #54361: LIIbeta R 3-4
Purpose: (Empty Backbone)
Depositing lab: Martin Parniske. Depositing organization: Ludwig-Maximilians-Universitaet Muenchen (LMU). Publication: A modular plasmid assembly kit for multigene expression, gene silencing and silencing rescue in plants. Binder A, Lambert J, Morbitzer R, Popp C, Ott T, Lahaye T, Parniske M. PLoS One. 2014 Feb 13;9(2):e88218. doi: 10.1371/journal.pone.0088218. eCollection 2014. PubMed 24551083.
Backbone
  Vector backbone: Xpre2-S (pCAMBIA)
  Backbone manufacturer: CAMBIA
  Vector type: plant expression
Growth in bacteria
  Bacterial resistance: Chloramphenicol and Spectinomycin, 25 & 50 μg/mL
  Growth temperature: 37°C
  Growth strain: DB3.1
  Copy number: High Copy
Gene/Insert
  Gene/Insert name: None
Terms and licenses: Academic/Nonprofit Terms; Industry Terms: Not Available to Industry
Depositor comments: binary expression vector. LII/LIV backbone. ccdB cassettes (ccdB and chloramphenicol resistance gene) were added between the borders by Esp3I cut-ligation, flanked by appropriate type IIS fusion sites
How to cite: LIIbeta R 3-4 was a gift from Martin Parniske (Addgene plasmid # 54361 ; http://n2t.net/addgene:54361 ; RRID:Addgene_54361)
