[The description below was written by a language model from this plasmid's Addgene catalogue record and pLannotate feature annotations shown in this document.]
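Description:
LIIbeta R 3-4 is an empty binary plant expression backbone, built on the pCAMBIA-derived Xpre2-S vector. It belongs to a modular, type IIS restriction enzyme-based assembly kit for multigene expression, gene silencing and silencing rescue in plants, where the depositor describes it as an LII/LIV-level backbone. The 8,260 nt plasmid carries two replication systems. A high-copy ColE1/pMB1-type origin, together with the pBR322 bom mobilisation region, supports propagation in E. coli. The pVS1 oriV with its RepA replication protein and StaA stability protein allows stable maintenance in Agrobacterium. Backbone selection is by spectinomycin/streptomycin through an aadA (SmR) gene. This gene sits downstream of a class 1 integron Pc promoter fragment and a short remnant of a gentamicin resistance gene.

Between the nopaline-type left and right T-DNA border repeats the vector holds no plant payload, only a counter-selectable placeholder. This is a ccdB cassette comprising the chloramphenicol acetyltransferase gene with its promoter, a ccdA fragment and the full ccdB gyrase toxin gene, along with a lac UV5 promoter and a partial attR1 site that is probably a remnant of the cassette's source. According to the depositor, the cassette was inserted by Esp3I cut-ligation and is flanked by defined type IIS fusion sites. The "3-4" in the name probably denotes the assembly position and the "R" possibly the orientation, though the record does not define either. Because ccdB is lethal to standard E. coli strains, the empty vector is grown in the ccdB-tolerant strain DB3.1 under chloramphenicol plus spectinomycin. In use, assembled transcription units replace the cassette, so correct recombinants survive in ordinary strains, and the T-DNA can then be delivered to plants by Agrobacterium.
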