Features (pLannotate 1.2.2; 18 found; start..end, strand, type, name):
    109..132     +  promoter       Pc promoter (fragment): intI1 (promoter lies within the coding sequence); class 1 integron promoter
    308..364     +  CDS            GmR (fragment): gentamycin acetyltransferase; aacC1; confers resistance to gentamycin
    375..1162    +  CDS            SmR (fragment): aminoglycoside adenylyltransferase (Murphy, 1985); aadA; confers resistance to spectinomycin and streptomycin
   1540..1564    +  misc_feature   LB T-DNA repeat: left border repeat from nopaline C58 T-DNA
   1612..1721    +  protein_bind   attR1 (fragment): mutant version of attR; recombination site for the Gateway® LR reaction LR Clonase™
   1758..1788    +  promoter       lac UV5 promoter: E. coli lac promoter with an "up" mutation
   1812..1841    +  promoter       cat promoter (fragment): promoter of the E. coli cat gene encoding chloramphenicol acetyltransferase
   1842..2498    +  CDS            cat: CAT_ECOLX - Experimental evidence at protein level: Swiss-Prot protein existence level 1. This enzyme is an effector of chloramphenicol resistance in bacteria. From Escherichia coli. This protein is used as a marker in many commonly used cloning vectors, such as pACYC184.
   2680..2838    +  CDS            ccdA (fragment): CCDA_ECO57 - Also known as H, letA. Experimental evidence at protein level: Swiss-Prot protein existence level 1. Antitoxin component of a type II toxin-antitoxin (TA) system which inhibits the post-segregational killing (PSK) of plasmid-free cells, also referred to as a plasmid addiction system. Binds to and blocks the activity of CcdB; will also remove bound CcdB protein from the CcdB-GyrA complex by forming a CcdA-CcdB complex, a process termed rejuvenation. Functions as a transcriptional corepressor for the ccdAB operon, repression also requires CcdB (By similarity). From Escherichia coli
   2843..3148    +  CDS            ccdB: CcdB, a bacterial toxin that poisons DNA gyrase; ccdB; Plasmids containing the ccdB gene cannot be propagated in standard E. coli strains.
   3234..3258    +  misc_feature   RB T-DNA repeat: right border repeat from nopaline C58 T-DNA
   3598..3999    +  CDS            Y4CG_SINFN (fragment): Protein inferred from homology: Swiss-Prot protein existence level 3. From Sinorhizobium fredii (strain NBRC 101917 / NGR234).
   4559..5188    +  CDS            pVS1 StaA: stability protein from the Pseudomonas plasmid pVS1 (Heeb et al., 2000)
   5617..6690    +  CDS            pVS1 RepA: replication protein from the Pseudomonas plasmid pVS1 (Heeb et al., 2000)
   6756..6950    +  rep_origin     pVS1 oriV: origin of replication for the Pseudomonas plasmid pVS1 (Heeb et al., 2000)
   7153..7192    +  CDS            rop (fragment): Rop protein, which maintains plasmids at low copy number; rop
   7294..7434    +  misc_feature   bom: basis of mobility region from pBR322
   7620..8208    -  rep_origin     ori: high-copy-number ColE1/pMB1/pBR322/pUC origin of replication
>Addgene plasmid #54361 | LIIbeta R 3-4 | depositor full sequence | sequence record 84581 | Full Sequence
ACTAAGCTGCCGGGTTTGAAACACGGATGATCTCGCGGAGGGTAGCATGTTGATTGTAACGATGACAGAG
CGTTGCTGCCTGTGATCAATTCGGGCACGAACCCAGTGGACATAAGCCTGTTCGGTTCGTAAGCTGTAAT
GCAAGTAGCGTATGCGCTCACGCAACTGGTCCAGAACCTTGACCGAACGCAGCGGTGGTAACGGCGCAGT
GGCGGTTTTCATGGCTTGTTATGACTGTTTTTTTGGGGTACAGTCTATGCCTCGGGCATCCAAGCAGCAA
GCGCGTTACGCCGTGGGTCGATGTTTGATGTTATGGAGCAGCAACGATGTTACGCAGCAGGGCAGTCGCC
CTAAAACAAAGTTAAACATCATGGGGGAAGCGGTGATCGCCGAAGTATCGACTCAACTATCAGAGGTAGT
TGGCGTCATCGAGCGCCATCTCGAACCGACGTTGCTGGCCGTACATTTGTACGGCTCCGCAGTGGATGGC
GGCCTGAAGCCACACAGTGATATTGATTTGCTGGTTACGGTGACCGTAAGGCTTGATGAAACAACGCGGC
GAGCTTTGATCAACGACCTTTTGGAAACTTCGGCTTCCCCTGGAGAGAGCGAGATTCTCCGCGCTGTAGA
AGTCACCATTGTTGTGCACGACGACATCATTCCGTGGCGTTATCCAGCTAAGCGCGAACTGCAATTTGGA
GAATGGCAGCGCAATGACATTCTTGCAGGTATCTTCGAGCCAGCCACGATCGACATTGATCTGGCTATCT
TGCTGACAAAAGCAAGAGAACATAGCGTTGCCTTGGTAGGTCCAGCGGCGGAGGAACTCTTTGATCCGGT
TCCTGAACAGGATCTATTTGAGGCGCTAAATGAAACCTTAACGCTATGGAACTCGCCGCCCGACTGGGCT
GGCGATGAGCGAAATGTAGTGCTTACGTTGTCCCGCATTTGGTACAGCGCAGTAACCGGCAAAATCGCGC
CGAAGGATGTCGCTGCCGACTGGGCAATGGAGCGCCTGCCGGCCCAGTATCAGCCCGTCATACTTGAAGC
TAGACAGGCTTATCTTGGACAAGAAGAAGATCGCTTGGCCTCGCGCGCAGATCAGTTGGAAGAATTTGTC
CACTACGTGAAAGGCGAGATCACCAAGGTAGTCGGCAAATAATGTCTAGCTAGAAATTCGTTCAAGCCGA
CGCCGCTTCGCGGCGCGGCTTAACTCAAGCGTTAGATGCACTAAGCACATAATTGCTCACAGCCAAACTA
TCAGGTCAAGTCTGCTTTTATTATTTTTAAGCGTGCATAATAAGCCCTACACAAATTGGGAGATATATCA
TGCATGACCAAAATCCCTTAACGTGAGTTTTCGTTCCACTGAGCGTCAGACCCCGTAGAAAAGATCAAAG
GATCTTCTGCCGGTAACATGAGCAAAGTCTGCCGCCTTACAACGGCTCTCCCGCTGACGCCGTCCCGGAC
TGATGGGCTGCCTGTATCGAGTGGTGATTTTGTGCCGAGCTGCCGGTCGGGGAGCTGTTGGCTGGCTGGT
GGCAGGATATATTGTGGTGTAAACAAATTGACGCTTAGACGGATTACGGAAGACAAATTGGACATGAGAC
CAAAGCTGAACGAGAAACGTAAAATGATATAAATATCAATATATTAAATTAGATTTTGCATAAAAAACAG
ACTACATAATACTGTAAAACACAACATATCCAGTCACTATGGCGGCCCCTCGAGGGGCCGCATTAGGCAC
CCCAGGCTTTACACTTTATGCTTCCGGCTCGTATAATGTGTGGATTTTGAGTTAGGATCCGTCGAGATTT
TCAGGAGCTAAGGAAGCTAAAATGGAGAAAAAAATCACTGGATATACCACCGTTGATATATCCCAATGGC
ATCGTAAAGAACATTTTGAGGCATTTCAGTCAGTTGCTCAATGTACCTATAACCAGACCGTTCAGCTGGA
TATTACGGCCTTTTTAAAGACCGTAAAGAAAAATAAGCACAAGTTTTATCCGGCCTTTATTCACATTCTT
GCCCGCCTGATGAATGCTCATCCGGAATTCCGTATGGCAATGAAAGACGGTGAGCTGGTGATATGGGATA
GTGTTCACCCTTGTTACACCGTTTTCCATGAGCAAACTGAAACGTTTTCATCGCTCTGGAGTGAATACCA
CGACGATTTCCGGCAGTTTCTACACATATATTCGCAAGATGTGGCGTGTTACGGTGAAAACCTGGCCTAT
TTCCCTAAAGGGTTTATTGAGAATATGTTTTTCGTGTCAGCCAATCCCTGGGTGAGTTTCACCAGTTTTG
ATTTAAACGTGGCCAATATGGACAACTTCTTCGCCCCCGTTTTCACCATGGGCAAATATTATACGCAAGG
CGACAAGGTGCTGATGCCGCTGGCGATTCAGGTTCATCATGCCGTTTGTGATGGCTTCCATGTCGGCAGA
ATGCTTAATGAATTACAACAGTACTGCGATGAGTGGCAGGGCGGGGCGTAATCTAGAGGATCCGGCTTAC
TAAAAGCCAGATAACAGTATGCGTATTTGCGCGCTGATTTTTGCGGTATAAGAATATATACTGATATGTA
TACCCGAAGTATGTCAAAAAGAGGTATGCTATGAAGCAGCGTATTACAGTGACAGTTGACAGCGACAGCT
ATCAGTTGCTCAAGGCATATATGATGTCAATATCTCCGGTCTGGTAAGCACAACCATGCAGAATGAAGCC
CGTCGTCTGCGTGCCGAACGCTGGAAAGCGGAAAATCAGGAAGGGATGGCTGAGGTCGCCCGGTTTATTG
AAATGAACGGCTCTTTTGCTGACGAGAACAGGGGCTGGTGAAATGCAGTTTAAGGTTTACACCTATAAAA
GAGAGAGCCGTTATCGTCTGTTTGTGGATGTACAGAGTGATATTATTGACACGCCCGGGCGACGGATGGT
GATCCCCCTGGCCAGTGCACGTCTGCTGTCAGATAAAGTCCCCCGTGAACTTTACCCGGTGGTGCATATC
GGGGATGAAAGCTGGCGCATGATGACCACCGATATGGCCAGTGTGCCGGTTTCCGTTATCGGGGAAGAAG
TGGCTGATCTCAGCCACCGCGAAAATGACATCAAAAACGCCATTAACCTGATGTTCTGGGGAATATAAAT
GTCAGGCTCCCTTATACACAGCCAGTCTGCAGGTCGACGGTCTCACCGCTGTCTTGTCTTCTCTGGTTTA
AACTATCAGTGTTTGACAGGATATATTGGCGGGTAAACCTAAGAGAAAAGAGCGTTTATTAGAATAATCG
GATATTTAAAAGGGCGTGAAAAGGTTTATCCGTTCGTCCATTTGTATGTGCATGCCAACCACAGGGTTCC
CCTCGGGATCAAAGTACTTTGATCCAACCCCTCCGCTGCTATAGTGCAGTCGGCTTCTGACGTTCAGTGC
AGCCTTCTTCTGAAAACGACATGTCGCACAAGTCCTAAGTTACGCGACAGGCTGCCGCCCTGCCCTTTTC
CTGGCGTTTTCTTGTCGCGTGTTTTAGTCGCATAAAGTAGAATACTTGCGACTAGAACCGGAGACATTAC
GCCATGAACAAGAGCGCCGCCGCTGGCCTGCTGGGCTATGCCCGCGTCAGCACCGACGACCAGGACTTGA
CCAACCAACGGGCCGAACTGCACGCGGCCGGCTGCACCAAGCTGTTTTCCGAGAAGATCACCGGCACCAG
GCGCGACCGCCCGGAGCTGGCCAGGATGCTTGACCACCTACGCCCTGGCGACGTTGTGACAGTGACCAGG
CTAGACCGCCTGGCCCGCAGCACCCGCGACCTACTGGACATTGCCGAGCGCATCCAGGAGGCCGGCGCGG
GCCTGCGTAGCCTGGCAGAGCCGTGGGCCGACACCACCACGCCGGCCGGCCGCATGGTGTTGACCGTGTT
CGCCGGCATTGCCGAGTTCGAGCGTTCCCTAATCATCGACCGCACCCGGAGCGGGCGCGAGGCCGCCAAG
GCCCGAGGCGTGAAGTTTGGCCCCCGCCCTACCCTCACCCCGGCACAGATCGCGCACGCCCGCGAGCTGA
TCGACCAGGAAGGCCGCACCGTGAAAGAGGCGGCTGCACTGCTTGGCGTGCATCGCTCGACCCTGTACCG
CGCACTTGAGCGCAGCGAGGAAGTGACGCCCACCGAGGCCAGGCGGCGCGGTGCCTTCCGTGAGGACGCA
TTGACCGAGGCCGACGCCCTGGCGGCCGCCGAGAATGAACGCCAAGAGGAACAAGCATGAAACCGCACCA
GGACGGCCAGGACGAACCGTTTTTCATTACCGAAGAGATCGAGGCGGAGATGATCGCGGCCGGGTACGTG
TTCGAGCCGCCCGCGCACATCTCAACCGTGCGGCTGCATGAAATCCTGGCCGGTTTGTCTGATGCCAAGC
TGGCGGCCTGGCCGGCCAGCTTGGCCGCTGAAGAAACCGAGCGCCGCCGTCTAAAAAGGTGATGTGTATT
TGAGTAAAACAGCTTGCGTCATGCGGTCGCTGCGTATATGATGCGATGAGTAAATAAACAAATACGCAAG
GGGAACGCATGAAGGTTATCGCTGTACTTAACCAGAAAGGCGGGTCAGGCAAGACGACCATCGCAACCCA
TCTAGCCCGCGCCCTGCAACTCGCCGGGGCCGATGTTCTGTTAGTCGATTCCGATCCCCAGGGCAGTGCC
CGCGATTGGGCGGCCGTGCGGGAAGATCAACCGCTAACCGTTGTCGGCATCGACCGCCCGACGATTGACC
GCGACGTGAAGGCCATCGGCCGGCGCGACTTCGTAGTGATCGACGGAGCGCCCCAGGCGGCGGACTTGGC
TGTGTCCGCGATCAAGGCAGCCGACTTCGTGCTGATTCCGGTGCAGCCAAGCCCTTACGACATATGGGCC
ACCGCCGACCTGGTGGAGCTGGTTAAGCAGCGCATTGAGGTCACGGATGGAAGGCTACAAGCGGCCTTTG
TCGTGTCGCGGGCGATCAAAGGCACGCGCATCGGCGGTGAGGTTGCCGAGGCGCTGGCCGGGTACGAGCT
GCCCATTCTTGAGTCCCGTATCACGCAGCGCGTGAGCTACCCAGGCACTGCCGCCGCCGGCACAACCGTT
CTTGAATCAGAACCCGAGGGCGACGCTGCCCGCGAGGTCCAGGCGCTGGCCGCTGAAATTAAATCAAAAC
TCATTTGAGTTAATGAGGTAAAGAGAAAATGAGCAAAAGCACAAACACGCTAAGTGCCGGCCGTCCGAGC
GCACGCAGCAGCAAGGCTGCAACGTTGGCCAGCCTGGCAGACACGCCAGCCATGAAGCGGGTCAACTTTC
AGTTGCCGGCGGAGGATCACACCAAGCTGAAGATGTACGCGGTACGCCAAGGCAAGACCATTACCGAGCT
GCTATCTGAATACATCGCGCAGCTACCAGAGTAAATGAGCAAATGAATAAATGAGTAGATGAATTTTAGC
GGCTAAAGGAGGCGGCATGGAAAATCAAGAACAACCAGGCACCGACGCCGTGGAATGCCCCATGTGTGGA
GGAACGGGCGGTTGGCCAGGCGTAAGCGGCTGGGTTGCCTGCCGGCCCTGCAATGGCACTGGAACCCCCA
AGCCCGAGGAATCGGCGTGAGCGGTCGCAAACCATCCGGCCCGGTACAAATCGGCGCGGCGCTGGGTGAT
GACCTGGTGGAGAAGTTGAAGGCCGCGCAGGCCGCCCAGCGGCAACGCATCGAGGCAGAAGCACGCCCCG
GTGAATCGTGGCAAGCGGCCGCTGATCGAATCCGCAAAGAATCCCGGCAACCGCCGGCAGCCGGTGCGCC
GTCGATTAGGAAGCCGCCCAAGGGCGACGAGCAACCAGATTTTTTCGTTCCGATGCTCTATGACGTGGGC
ACCCGCGATAGTCGCAGCATCATGGACGTGGCCGTTTTCCGTCTGTCGAAGCGTGACCGACGAGCTGGCG
AGGTGATCCGCTACGAGCTTCCAGACGGGCACGTAGAGGTTTCCGCAGGGCCGGCCGGCATGGCCAGTGT
GTGGGATTACGACCTGGTACTGATGGCGGTTTCCCATCTAACCGAATCCATGAACCGATACCGGGAAGGG
AAGGGAGACAAGCCCGGCCGCGTGTTCCGTCCACACGTTGCGGACGTACTCAAGTTCTGCCGGCGAGCCG
ATGGCGGAAAGCAGAAAGACGACCTGGTAGAAACCTGCATTCGGTTAAACACCACGCACGTTGCCATGCA
GCGTACGAAGAAGGCCAAGAACGGCCGCCTGGTGACGGTATCCGAGGGTGAAGCCTTGATTAGCCGCTAC
AAGATCGTAAAGAGCGAAACCGGGCGGCCGGAGTACATCGAGATCGAGCTAGCTGATTGGATGTACCGCG
AGATCACAGAAGGCAAGAACCCGGACGTGCTGACGGTTCACCCCGATTACTTTTTGATCGATCCCGGCAT
CGGCCGTTTTCTCTACCGCCTGGCACGCCGCGCCGCAGGCAAGGCAGAAGCCAGATGGTTGTTCAAGACG
ATCTACGAACGCAGTGGCAGCGCCGGAGAGTTCAAGAAGTTCTGTTTCACCGTGCGCAAGCTGATCGGGT
CAAATGACCTGCCGGAGTACGATTTGAAGGAGGAGGCGGGGCAGGCTGGCCCGATCCTAGTCATGCGCTA
CCGCAACCTGATCGAGGGCGAAGCATCCGCCGGTTCCTAATGTACGGAGCAGATGCTAGGGCAAATTGCC
CTAGCAGGGGAAAAAGGTCGAAAAGGACTCTTTCCTGTGGATAGCACGTACATTGGGAACCCAAAGCCGT
ACATTGGGAACCGGAACCCGTACATTGGGAACCCAAAGCCGTACATTGGGAACCGGTCACACATGTAAGT
GACTGATATAAAAGAGAAAAAAGGCGATTTTTCCGCCTAAAACTCTTTAAAACTTATTAAAACTCTTAAA
ACCCGCCTGGCCTGTGCATAACTGTCTGGCCAGCGCACAGCCGAAGAGCTGCAAAAAGCGCCTACCCTTC
GGTCGCTGCGCTCCCTACGCCCCGCCGCTTCGCGTCGGCCTATCGCGGCCGCTGGCCGCTCAAAAATGGC
TGGCCTACGGCCAGGCAATCTACCAGGGCGCGGACAAGCCGCGCCGTCGCCACTCGACCGCCGGCGCCCA
CATCAAGGCACCCTGCCTCGCGCGTTTCGGTGATGACGGTGAAAACCTCTGACACATGCAGCTCCCGGAG
ACAGTCACAGCTTGTCTGTAAGCGGATGCCGGGAGCAGACAAGCCCGTCAGGGCGCGTCAGCGGGTGTTG
GCGGGTGTCGGGGCGCAGCCATGACCCAGTCACGTAGCGATAGCGGAGTGTATACTGGCTTAACTATGCG
GCATCAGAGCAGATTGTACTGAGAGTGCACCATATGCGGTGTGAAATACCGCACAGATGCGTAAGGAGAA
AATACCGCATCAGGCGCTCTTCCGCTTCCTCGCTCACTGACTCGCTGCGCTCGGTCGTTCGGCTGCGGCG
AGCGGTATCAGCTCACTCAAAGGCGGTAATACGGTTATCCACAGAATCAGGGGATAACGCAGGAAAGAAC
ATGTGAGCAAAAGGCCAGCAAAAGGCCAGGAACCGTAAAAAGGCCGCGTTGCTGGCGTTTTTCCATAGGC
TCCGCCCCCCTGACGAGCATCACAAAAATCGACGCTCAAGTCAGAGGTGGCGAAACCCGACAGGACTATA
AAGATACCAGGCGTTTCCCCCTGGAAGCTCCCTCGTGCGCTCTCCTGTTCCGACCCTGCCGCTTACCGGA
TACCTGTCCGCCTTTCTCCCTTCGGGAAGCGTGGCGCTTTCTCATAGCTCACGCTGTAGGTATCTCAGTT
CGGTGTAGGTCGTTCGCTCCAAGCTGGGCTGTGTGCACGAACCCCCCGTTCAGCCCGACCGCTGCGCCTT
ATCCGGTAACTATCGTCTTGAGTCCAACCCGGTAAGACACGACTTATCGCCACTGGCAGCAGCCACTGGT
AACAGGATTAGCAGAGCGAGGTATGTAGGCGGTGCTACAGAGTTCTTGAAGTGGTGGCCTAACTACGGCT
ACACTAGAAGGACAGTATTTGGTATCTGCGCTCTGCTGAAGCCAGTTACCTTCGGAAAAAGAGTTGGTAG
CTCTTGATCCGGCAAACAAACCACCGCTGGTAGCGGTGGTTTTTTTGTTTGCAAGCAGCAGATTACGCGC
AGAAAAAAAGGATCTCAAGAAGATCCTTTGATCTTTTCTACGGGGTCTGACGCTCATCGGAAGAACGGCA
