>Addgene plasmid #54361 | LIIbeta R 3-4 | addgene partial sequence | sequence record 90623 | LB-F1 5'-gtggtgtaaacaaattgacgc-3'
TTGGACATGAGACCAAAGCTGAACGAGAAACGTAAAATGATATAAATATCAATATATTAAATTAGATTTT
GCATAAAAAACAGACTACATAATACTGTAAAACACAACATATCCAGTCACTATGGCGGCCCCTCGAGGGG
CCGCATTAGGCACCCCAGGCTTTACACTTTATGCTTCCGGCTCGTATAATGTGTGGATTTTGAGTTAGGA
TCCGTCGAGATTTTCAGGAGCTAAGGAAGCTAAAATGGAGAAAAAAATCACTGGATATACCACCGTTGAT
ATATCCCAATGGCATCGTAAAGAACATTTTGAGGCATTTCAGTCAGTTGCTCAATGTACCTATAACCAGA
CCGTTCAGCTGGATATTACGGCCTTTTTAAAGACCGTAAAGAAAAATAAGCACAAGTTTTATCCGGCCTT
TATTCACATTCTTGCCCGCCTGATGAATGCTCATCCGGAATTCCGTATGGCAATGAAAGACGGTGAGCTG
GTGATATGGGATAGTGTTCACCCTTGTTACACCGTTTTCCATGAGCAAACTGAAACGTTTTCATCGCTCT
GGAGTGAATACCACGACGATTTCCGGCAGTTTCTACACATATATTCGCAAGATGTGGCGTGTTACGGTGA
AAACCTGGCCTATTTCCCTAAAGGGTTTATTGAGAATATGTTTTTCGTGTCAGCCAATCCCTGGGTGAGT
TTCACCAGTTTTGATTTAAACGTGGCCAATATGGACAACTTCTTCGCCCCCGTTTTCACCATGGGCAAAT
ATTATA
