>Addgene plasmid #54361 | LIIbeta R 3-4 | addgene partial sequence | sequence record 90624 | RB-F1 5'-ggataaaccttttcacgccc-3'
ACGCTCTTTTCTCTTAGGTTTACCCGCCAATATATCCTGTCAAACACTGATAGTTTAAACCAGAGAAGAC
AAGACAGCGGTGAGACCGTCGACCTGCAGACTGGCTGTGTATAAGGGAGCCTGACATTTATATTCCCCAG
AACATCAGGTTAATGGCGTTTTTGATGTCATTTTCGCGGTGGCTGAGATCAGCCACTTCTTCCCCGATAA
CGGAAACCGGCACACTGGCCATATCGGTGGTCATCATGCGCCAGCTTTCATCCCCGATATGCACCACCGG
GTAAAGTTCACGGGGGACTTTATCTGACAGCAGACGTGCACTGGCCAGGGGGATCACCATCCGTCGCCCG
GGCGTGTCAATAATATCACTCTGTACATCCACAAACAGACGATAACGGCTCTCTCTTTTATAGGTGTAAA
CCTTAAACTGCATTTCACCAGCCCCTGTTCTCGTCAGCAAAAGAGCCGTTCATTTCAATAAACCGGGCGA
CCTCAGCCATCCCTTCCTGATTTTCCGCTTTCCAGCGTTCGGCACGCAGACGACGGGCTTCATTCTGCAT
GGTTGTGCTTACCAGACCGGAGATATTGACATCATATATGCCTTGAGCAACTGATAGCTGTCGCTGTCAA
CTGTCACTGTAATACGCTGCTTCATAGCATACCTCTTTTTGACATACTTCGGGTATACATATCAGTATAT
ATTCTTATACCGCAAAAATCAGCGCGCAAATACGCATACTGTTATCTGGCTTTTAGTAAGCCGGATCCTC
TAGATTACGCCCCGCCCTGCCACTCATCGCAGTACTGTTGTAATTCATTAAGCATTCTGCCGACATGGAA
GCCCATCACAAACGGCATGATGAACCTGAATCGCCAGCG
